Addgene plasmid #168198: pCS2-zfTpo
Purpose: Express zebrafish thrombopoietin (Tpo), mRNA synthesis
Depositing lab: Petr Bartunek. Depositing organization: Institute of Molecular Genetics of the Czech Academy of Sciences. Publication: Dissection of vertebrate hematopoiesis using zebrafish thrombopoietin. Svoboda O, Stachura DL, Machonova O, Pajer P, Brynda J, Zon LI, Traver D, Bartunek P. Blood. 2014 Jul 10;124(2):220-8. doi: 10.1182/blood-2014-03-564682. Epub 2014 May 28. PubMed 24869937.
Backbone
  Vector backbone: pCS2+
  Backbone size w/o insert (bp): 4095
  Total vector size (bp): 4771
  Vector type: Mammalian Expression ; Vertebrate expression (zebrafish, chicken, xenopus)
Growth in bacteria
  Bacterial resistance: Ampicillin, 100 μg/mL
  Growth temperature: 37°C
  Growth strain: DH5alpha
  Copy number: High Copy
Gene/Insert
  Gene/Insert name: Thrombopoietin (alt names: tpo; thpo)
  Species: D. rerio (zebrafish)
  Insert size (bp): 682
  GenBank ID: EU267076.1
  Entrez Gene: thpo (a.k.a. T, tpo)
  Cloning method: Restriction Enzyme; 5′ cloning site EcoRI (not destroyed); 3′ cloning site EcoRI (not destroyed)
  Sequencing primers: 5′ SP6; 3′ T7
Terms and licenses: Academic/Nonprofit Terms; Industry Terms: Not Available to Industry
How to cite: pCS2-zfTpo was a gift from Petr Bartunek (Addgene plasmid # 168198 ; http://n2t.net/addgene:168198 ; RRID:Addgene_168198)
