[The description below was written by a language model from this plasmid's Addgene catalogue record and pLannotate feature annotations shown in this document.]
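Description:
pCS2-zfTpo is a roughly 4.8 kb expression plasmid built on the pCS2+ backbone, a multipurpose vector used for expression in mammalian cells and in vertebrate embryo systems such as zebrafish, chicken and Xenopus. It is propagated in E. coli as a high-copy plasmid through a ColE1/pUC-type origin and selected with ampicillin via the β-lactamase gene. An f1 origin and remnants of the lac region (lac promoter and operator, CAP site, lacI and lacZα fragments) are also annotated as carry-overs from the parental cloning vector.

The payload is the zebrafish thrombopoietin (thpo/tpo) coding sequence, an insert of about 680 bp cloned into the EcoRI site, with the site retained on both sides. The insert itself is not annotated in the feature table, but the unannotated interval between the SP6 promoter and the T7 promoter matches its expected position and size. Upstream, the simian cytomegalovirus IE94 enhancer/promoter drives strong transcription in vertebrate cells. It runs across the numbering origin of the circular sequence directly into the SP6 promoter that precedes the insert. Downstream lies the SV40 polyadenylation signal, which is annotated on the reverse strand. This arrangement supports two modes of use: direct transfection or injection of the plasmid for CMV-driven expression, and in vitro transcription from the SP6 promoter to produce sense mRNA. The T7 and T3 promoters point back towards the insert, and SP6 and T7 also serve as sequencing primer sites. The stated purpose is expression of zebrafish Tpo and mRNA synthesis, and the associated work used this cytokine to study vertebrate hematopoiesis.
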