Features (pLannotate 1.2.2; 14 found; start..end, strand, type, name):
     35..53      +  promoter       SP6 promoter: promoter for bacteriophage SP6 RNA polymerase
    798..816     -  promoter       T7 promoter: promoter for bacteriophage T7 RNA polymerase
    821..955     -  polyA_signal   SV40 poly(A) signal: SV40 polyadenylation signal
   1068..1086    -  promoter       T3 promoter: promoter for bacteriophage T3 RNA polymerase
   1131..1147    -  protein_bind   lac operator: The lac repressor binds to the lac operator to inhibit transcription in E. coli. This inhibition can be relieved by adding lactose or isopropyl-β-D-thiogalactopyranoside (IPTG). lac repressor encoded by lacI
   1155..1185    -  promoter       lac promoter: promoter for the E. coli lac operon
   1200..1221    -  protein_bind   CAP binding site: CAP binding activates transcription in the presence of cAMP. E. coli catabolite activator protein
   1234..1326    -  CDS            lacI (fragment): lac repressor; lacI; The lac repressor binds to the lac operator to inhibit transcription in E. coli. This inhibition can be relieved by adding lactose or isopropyl-β-D-thiogalactopyranoside (IPTG).
   1509..2097    -  rep_origin     ori: high-copy-number ColE1/pMB1/pBR322/pUC origin of replication
   2268..3128    -  CDS            AmpR: β-lactamase; bla; confers resistance to ampicillin, carbenicillin, and related antibiotics
   3129..3233    -  promoter       AmpR promoter: bla
   3286..3714    -  rep_origin     f1 ori (sequence partly withheld): f1 bacteriophage origin of replication; arrow indicates direction of (+) strand synthesis
   3719..3785    -  CDS            lacZα (fragment): LacZα fragment of β-galactosidase; lacZ fragment
   3792..4769    +  promoter       CMV IE94 promoter: enhancer/promoter region of simian cytomegalovirus major immediate early transcription unit IE94
>Addgene plasmid #168198 | pCS2-zfTpo | addgene full sequence | sequence record 340748 | Addgene NGS Result
CGCCATTCTGCCTGGGGACGTCGGAGCAAGCTTGATTTAGGTGACACTATAGAATACAAGCTACTTGTTC
TTTTTGCAGGATCCCATCGATTCGAATTCGCCCTTGAAGTCTGAAAGCGTGGGGGCCATGCACATGATAA
AGCTTTCGCGTTACTTCGAAAAAGACGCTCTCCAATGGAAAGCAACGTGACTGGAGATTTCATGTTGTCG
CTGGGCATGGATTTAAATAGAGTGCTGGTTGTAGTTTTCAGCATGGTTGTCTCTGAACTGTCTCACGTTC
ACACTAGACCAATTGACTTTGTGTGTGACAGCGAGGCCAGGAGAGTGATGAACAAGGTGAAGGATCTACA
AGAAGAAAAGGTAATCTGCAGTGGCGTAGACGCTCTCCCCTCTTCTATTCAATTACCATGCATCAGCATT
CACAAAGCAACCTGGGAGAGAAAATCAGTACAGGAGCGCAGGGCCGAGATCCTGCTGTCTTTGGGGACTC
TAGCGCAGGATGTTCGGTCTGCCAGGACACTCAGCCAACCTGGCTGTGGACTCACTCTGCTGAAGCGCTT
GGAACACAGTATCAACAACTACCTGCATGTAGTCAGACTGCTCCACGTGGAGCAGGGGGAGCAGGAAGGG
CCAGCGGTAGAGAGGTGTCTGGGTCAGCCCTCGAAGGATTTGGGTTTGGTGCTGAAGTACTTTGGGCTTC
TGCTCACAGGCAAGCTAGAGTTGCTCATTGCAGAGATGGCAAAATGGTGCTAGGGATCCCGAAGGGCGAA
TTCAAGGCCTCTCGAGCCTCTAGAAGCCCTATAGTGAGTCGTATTACGTAGATCCAGACATGATAAGATA
CATTGATGAGTTTGGACAAACCACAACTAGAATGCAGTGAAAAAAATGCTTTATTTGTGAAATTTGTGAT
GCTATTGCTTTATTTGTAACCATTATAAGCTGCAATAAACAAGTTAACAACAACAATTGCATTCATTTTA
TGTTTCAGGTTCAGGGGGAGGTGTGGGAGGTTTTTTAATTCGCGGCCGCGGCGCCAATGCATTGGGCCCG
GTACCCAGCTTTTGTTCCCTTTAGTGAGGGTTAATTGCGCGCTTGGCGTAATCATGGTCATAGCTGTTTC
CTGTGTGAAATTGTTATCCGCTCACAATTCCACACAACATACGAGCCGGGAGCATAAAGTGTAAAGCCTG
GGGTGCCTAATGAGTGAGCTAACTCACATTAATTGCGTTGCGCTCACTGCCCGCTTTCCAGTCGGGAAAC
CTGTCGTGCCAGCTGCATTAATGAATCGGCCAACGCGCGGGGAGAGGCGGTTTGCGTATTGGGCGCTCTT
CCGCTTCCTCGCTCACTGACTCGCTGCGCTCGGTCGTTCGGCTGCGGCGAGCGGTATCAGCTCACTCAAA
GGCGGTAATACGGTTATCCACAGAATCAGGGGATAACGCAGGAAAGAACATGTGAGCAAAAGGCCAGCAA
AAGGCCAGGAACCGTAAAAAGGCCGCGTTGCTGGCGTTTTTCCATAGGCTCCGCCCCCCTGACGAGCATC
ACAAAAATCGACGCTCAAGTCAGAGGTGGCGAAACCCGACAGGACTATAAAGATACCAGGCGTTTCCCCC
TGGAAGCTCCCTCGTGCGCTCTCCTGTTCCGACCCTGCCGCTTACCGGATACCTGTCCGCCTTTCTCCCT
TCGGGAAGCGTGGCGCTTTCTCATAGCTCACGCTGTAGGTATCTCAGTTCGGTGTAGGTCGTTCGCTCCA
AGCTGGGCTGTGTGCACGAACCCCCCGTTCAGCCCGACCGCTGCGCCTTATCCGGTAACTATCGTCTTGA
GTCCAACCCGGTAAGACACGACTTATCGCCACTGGCAGCAGCCACTGGTAACAGGATTAGCAGAGCGAGG
TATGTAGGCGGTGCTACAGAGTTCTTGAAGTGGTGGCCTAACTACGGCTACACTAGAAGAACAGTATTTG
GTATCTGCGCTCTGCTGAAGCCAGTTACCTTCGGAAAAAGAGTTGGTAGCTCTTGATCCGGCAAACAAAC
CACCGCTGGTAGCGGTGGTTTTTTTGTTTGCAAGCAGCAGATTACGCGCAGAAAAAAAGGATCTCAAGAA
GATCCTTTGATCTTTTCTACGGGGTCTGACGCTCAGTGGAACGAAAACTCACGTTAAGGGATTTTGGTCA
TGAGATTATCAAAAAGGATCTTCACCTAGATCCTTTTAAATTAAAAATGAAGTTTTAAATCAATCTAAAG
TATATATGAGTAAACTTGGTCTGACAGTTACCAATGCTTAATCAGTGAGGCACCTATCTCAGCGATCTGT
CTATTTCGTTCATCCATAGTTGCCTGACTCCCCGTCGTGTAGATAACTACGATACGGGAGGGCTTACCAT
CTGGCCCCAGTGCTGCAATGATACCGCGAGACCCACGCTCACCGGCTCCAGATTTATCAGCAATAAACCA
GCCAGCCGGAAGGGCCGAGCGCAGAAGTGGTCCTGCAACTTTATCCGCCTCCATCCAGTCTATTAATTGT
TGCCGGGAAGCTAGAGTAAGTAGTTCGCCAGTTAATAGTTTGCGCAACGTTGTTGCCATTGCTACAGGCA
TCGTGGTGTCACGCTCGTCGTTTGGTATGGCTTCATTCAGCTCCGGTTCCCAACGATCAAGGCGAGTTAC
ATGATCCCCCATGTTGTGCAAAAAAGCGGTTAGCTCCTTCGGTCCTCCGATCGTTGTCAGAAGTAAGTTG
GCCGCAGTGTTATCACTCATGGTTATGGCAGCACTGCATAATTCTCTTACTGTCATGCCATCCGTAAGAT
GCTTTTCTGTGACTGGTGAGTACTCAACCAAGTCATTCTGAGAATAGTGTATGCGGCGACCGAGTTGCTC
TTGCCCGGCGTCAATACGGGATAATACCGCGCCACATAGCAGAACTTTAAAAGTGCTCATCATTGGAAAA
CGTTCTTCGGGGCGAAAACTCTCAAGGATCTTACCGCTGTTGAGATCCAGTTCGATGTAACCCACTCGTG
CACCCAACTGATCTTCAGCATCTTTTACTTTCACCAGCGTTTCTGGGTGAGCAAAAACAGGAAGGCAAAA
TGCCGCAAAAAAGGGAATAAGGGCGACACGGAAATGTTGAATACTCATACTCTTCCTTTTTCAATATTAT
TGAAGCATTTATCAGGGTTATTGTCTCATGAGCGGATACATATTTGAATGTATTTAGAAAAATAAACAAA
TAGGGGTTCCGCGCACATTTCCCCGAAAAGTGCCACCTAAATTGTAAGCGTTAATATTTTGTTAAAATTC
GCGTTAAATTTTTGTTAAATCAGCTCATTTTTTAACCAATAGGCCGAAATCGGCAAAATCCCTTATAAAT
CAAAAGAATAGACCGAGATAGGGT
[37 nt withheld, positions 3385-3421]
AAAGAACGTGGACTCCAACGTCAAAGG
[49 nt withheld, positions 3449-3497]
T
[91 nt withheld, positions 3499-3589]
G
[124 nt withheld, positions 3591-3714]
CCCATTCGCCATTCAGGCTGCGCAACTGTTGGGAAGGGCGATCGGTGCGGGCCTCTTCGCTATTACGCCA
GTCGACCGCCAATTCAATATGGCGTATATGGACTCATGCCAATTCAATATGGTGGATCTGGACCTGTGCC
AATTCAATATGGCGTATATGGACTCGTGCCAATTCAATATGGTGGATCTGGACCCCAGCCAATTCAATAT
GGCGGACTTGGCACCATGCCAATTCAATATGGCGGACCTGGCACTGTGCCAACTGGGGAGGGGTCTACTT
GGCACGGTGCCAAGTTTGAGGAGGGGTCTTGGCCCTGTGCCAAGTCCGCCATATTGAATTGGCATGGTGC
CAATAATGGCGGCCATATTGGCTATATGCCAGGATCAATATATAGGCAATATCCAATATGGCCCTATGCC
AATATGGCTATTGGCCAGGTTCAATACTATGTATTGGCCCTATGCCATATAGTATTCCATATATGGGTTT
TCCTATTGACGTAGATAGCCCCTCCCAATGGGCGGTCCCATATACCATATATGGGGCTTCCTAATACCGC
CCATAGCCACTCCCCCATTGACGTCAATGGTCTCTATATATGGTCTTTCCTATTGACGTCATATGGGCGG
TCCTATTGACGTATATGGCGCCTCCCCCATTGACGTCAATTACGGTAAATGGCCCGCCTGGCTCAATGCC
CATTGACGTCAATAGGACCACCCACCATTGACGTCAATGGGATGGCTCATTGCCCATTCATATCCGTTCT
CACGCCCCCTATTGACGTCAATGACGGTAAATGGCCCACTTGGCAGTACATCAATATCTATTAATAGTAA
CTTGGCAAGTACATTACTATTGGAAGTACGCCAGGGTACATTGGCAGTACTCCCATTGACGTCAATGGCG
GTAAATGGCCCGCGATGGCTGCCAAGTACATCCCCATTGACGTCAATGGGGAGGGGCAATGACGCAAATG
GGCGTTCCATTGACGTAAATGGGCGGTAGGCGTGCCTAATGGGAGGTCTATATAAGCAATGCTCGTTTAG
GGAAC
